Addgene plasmid #163170: pKLV2-U6gRNA5(hYAP1-Y1K)-PGKpuro2ABFP-W
Purpose: Lentiviral gRNA plasmid targeting human YAP1 gene, co-expression of BFP tag
Depositing lab: Sok Ching Cheong. Depositing organization: Cancer Research Malaysia. Publication: Genome-wide CRISPR screens of oral squamous cell carcinoma reveal fitness genes in the Hippo pathway. Chai AWY, Yee PS, Price S, Yee SM, Lee HM, Tiong VK, Goncalves E, Behan FM, Bateson J, Gilbert J, Tan AC, McDermott U, Garnett MJ, Cheong SC. Elife. 2020 Sep 29;9. pii: 57761. doi: 10.7554/eLife.57761. PubMed 32990596.
Backbone
  Vector backbone: pKLV2-U6gRNA5(BbsI)-PGKpuro2ABFP-W
  Total vector size (bp): 8650
  Modifications to backbone: Used BbsI enzyme to clone in gRNA targeting human YAP1 gene
  Vector type: Mammalian Expression, Lentiviral, CRISPR
  Selectable markers: Puromycin
Growth in bacteria
  Bacterial resistance: Ampicillin, 100 μg/mL
  Growth temperature: 37°C
  Growth strain: NEB Stable
  Copy number: Unknown
Gene/Insert
  Gene/Insert name: YAP1
  gRNA/shRNA sequence: GCCCACAGGGAGGCGTCAT
  Species: H. sapiens (human)
  Entrez Gene: YAP1 (a.k.a. COB1, YAP, YAP-1, YAP2, YAP65, YKI)
  Promoter: U6
  Tag / fusion protein: BFP
  Cloning method: Restriction Enzyme; 5′ cloning site BbsI (destroyed during cloning); 3′ cloning site BbsI (destroyed during cloning)
  Sequencing primers: 5′ AGATAATTAGAATTAATTTGACTG
Terms and licenses: Academic/Nonprofit Terms; Industry Terms: Not Available to Industry
How to cite: pKLV2-U6gRNA5(hYAP1-Y1K)-PGKpuro2ABFP-W was a gift from Sok Ching Cheong (Addgene plasmid # 163170 ; http://n2t.net/addgene:163170 ; RRID:Addgene_163170)
