[The description below was written by a language model from this plasmid's Addgene catalogue record and pLannotate feature annotations shown in this document.]
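Description:
pKLV2-U6gRNA5(hYAP1-Y1K)-PGKpuro2ABFP-W is a lentiviral CRISPR guide RNA vector of about 8.65 kb, made by cloning a guide targeting the human YAP1 gene into the BbsI sites of the pKLV2-U6gRNA5(BbsI)-PGKpuro2ABFP-W backbone; both sites were destroyed in the process. In bacteria it is maintained through a high-copy ColE1/pUC-type origin with ampicillin resistance (AmpR), and it also carries an f1 origin and remnants of a lac/lacZα cloning region flanked by T7 and T3 promoters. The two annotated sequence records, one from sequencing and one theoretical, differ by a single nucleotide in length and in their start coordinate but show the same set and order of features.

The viral genome is transcribed from a CMV enhancer/promoter fused to a truncated HIV-1 5' LTR. It contains the Ψ packaging signal with a gag fragment, the RRE for Rev-dependent nuclear export, the cPPT/CTS, a WPRE to enhance transcript expression, a truncated 3' LTR and a bGH polyadenylation signal. No viral structural or enzymatic genes are present intact, so packaging functions must be supplied in trans.

Between the cPPT and WPRE sit two expression units. A human U6 RNA polymerase III promoter drives the YAP1 guide joined to a Streptococcus pyogenes tracrRNA-derived scaffold. A mouse PGK promoter drives puromycin N-acetyltransferase linked, as the name indicates, by a 2A peptide to TagBFP, so transduced cells can be selected with puromycin and tracked by blue fluorescence. The plasmid encodes no Cas9, which must be provided separately. It is intended for YAP1 disruption in human cells, and the associated publication concerns CRISPR fitness screens and the Hippo pathway in oral squamous cell carcinoma.
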