Features (pLannotate 1.2.2; 28 found; start..end, strand, type, name):
    242..441     +  promoter       CMV promoter: human cytomegalovirus (CMV) immediate early promoter
    459..639     +  LTR            5' LTR (truncated): truncated 5' long terminal repeat (LTR) from HIV-1
    686..811     +  misc_feature   HIV-1 Ψ: packaging signal of human immunodeficiency virus type 1
    795..1133    +  CDS            HIV-1 gag (fragment): gag protein from human immunodeficiency virus 1; gag
   1310..1543    +  misc_feature   RRE: The Rev response element (RRE) of HIV-1 allows for Rev-dependent mRNA export from the nucleus to the cytoplasm.
   1920..2020    +  CDS            Rev (fragment): human immunodeficiency virus 1 (HIV-1) Rev protein; rev; enhances nuclear export of unspliced and incompletely spliced viral mRNAs
   2070..2187    +  misc_feature   cPPT/CTS: central polypurine tract and central termination sequence of HIV-1
   2262..2502    +  promoter       U6 promoter: RNA polymerase III promoter for human U6 snRNA
   2548..2615    +  misc_RNA       tracrRNA (fragment): trans-activating CRISPR RNA for the Streptococcus pyogenes CRISPR/Cas9 system
   2638..3138    +  promoter       PGK promoter: mouse phosphoglycerate kinase 1 promoter
   3178..3774    +  CDS            PuroR (fragment): puromycin N-acetyltransferase; pac from Streptomyces; confers resistance to puromycin
   3847..4545    +  CDS            TagBFP: TagBFP is a basic (constitutively fluorescent) blue fluorescent protein published in 2008, derived from Entacmaea quadricolor. It is reported to be a very rapidly-maturing monomer with very low acid sensitivity.
   4557..5143    +  misc_feature   WPRE: woodchuck hepatitis virus posttranscriptional regulatory element
   5137..5283    +  CDS            nef (fragment): NEF_HV1LA - Experimental evidence at protein level: Swiss-Prot protein existence level 1. Extracellular Nef protein targets CD4(+) T-lymphocytes for apoptosis by interacting with CXCR4 surface receptors. From Human immunodeficiency virus type 1 group M subtype B (isolate Lai) (HIV-1).
   5291..5469    +  LTR            5' LTR (truncated): truncated 5' long terminal repeat (LTR) from HIV-1
   5495..5606    +  polyA_signal   bGH poly(A) signal: bovine growth hormone polyadenylation signal
   5745..5763    -  promoter       T3 promoter: promoter for bacteriophage T3 RNA polymerase
   5808..5824    -  protein_bind   lac operator: The lac repressor binds to the lac operator to inhibit transcription in E. coli. This inhibition can be relieved by adding lactose or isopropyl-β-D-thiogalactopyranoside (IPTG). lac repressor encoded by lacI
   5832..5862    -  promoter       lac promoter: promoter for the E. coli lac operon
   5877..5898    -  protein_bind   CAP binding site: CAP binding activates transcription in the presence of cAMP. E. coli catabolite activator protein
   5911..6003    -  CDS            lacI (fragment): lac repressor; lacI; The lac repressor binds to the lac operator to inhibit transcription in E. coli. This inhibition can be relieved by adding lactose or isopropyl-β-D-thiogalactopyranoside (IPTG).
   6186..6774    -  rep_origin     ori: high-copy-number ColE1/pMB1/pBR322/pUC origin of replication
   6945..7805    -  CDS            AmpR: β-lactamase; bla; confers resistance to ampicillin, carbenicillin, and related antibiotics
   7806..7910    -  promoter       AmpR promoter: bla
   7963..8391    -  rep_origin     f1 ori (sequence partly withheld): f1 bacteriophage origin of replication; arrow indicates direction of (+) strand synthesis
   8396..8551    -  CDS            lacZα (fragment): LacZα fragment of β-galactosidase; lacZ fragment
   8559..8577    +  promoter       T7 promoter: promoter for bacteriophage T7 RNA polymerase
   8591..241     +  enhancer       CMV enhancer (across the origin): human cytomegalovirus immediate early enhancer
>Addgene plasmid #163170 | pKLV2-U6gRNA5(hYAP1-Y1K)-PGKpuro2ABFP-W | depositor full sequence | sequence record 316212 | Theoretical
GTCAATAATGACGTATGTTCCCATAGTAACGCCAATAGGGACTTTCCATTGACGTCAATGGGTGGAGTAT
TTACGGTAAACTGCCCACTTGGCAGTACATCAAGTGTATCATATGCCAAGTACGCCCCCTATTGACGTCA
ATGACGGTAAATGGCCCGCCTGGCATTATGCCCAGTACATGACCTTATGGGACTTTCCTACTTGGCAGTA
CATCTACGTATTAGTCATCGCTATTACCATGGTGATGCGGTTTTGGCAGTACATCAATGGGCGTGGATAG
CGGTTTGACTCACGGGGATTTCCAAGTCTCCACCCCATTGACGTCAATGGGAGTTTGTTTTGGCACCAAA
ATCAACGGGACTTTCCAAAATGTCGTAACAACTCCGCCCCATTGACGCAAATGGGCGGTAGGCGTGTACG
GTGGGAGGTCTATATAAGCAGCGCGTTTTGCCTGTACTGGGTCTCTCTGGTTAGACCAGATCTGAGCCTG
GGAGCTCTCTGGCTAACTAGGGAACCCACTGCTTAAGCCTCAATAAAGCTTGCCTTGAGTGCTTCAAGTA
GTGTGTGCCCGTCTGTTGTGTGACTCTGGTAACTAGAGATCCCTCAGACCCTTTTAGTCAGTGTGGAAAA
TCTCTAGCAGTGGCGCCCGAACAGGGACTTGAAAGCGAAAGGGAAACCAGAGGAGCTCTCTCGACGCAGG
ACTCGGCTTGCTGAAGCGCGCACGGCAAGAGGCGAGGGGCGGCGACTGGTGAGTACGCCAAAAATTTTGA
CTAGCGGAGGCTAGAAGGAGAGAGATGGGTGCGAGAGCGTCAGTATTAAGCGGGGGAGAATTAGATCGCG
ATGGGAAAAAATTCGGTTAAGGCCAGGGGGAAAGAAAAAATATAAATTAAAACATATAGTATGGGCAAGC
AGGGAGCTAGAACGATTCGCAGTTAATCCTGGCCTGTTAGAAACATCAGAAGGCTGTAGACAAATACTGG
GACAGCTACAACCATCCCTTCAGACAGGATCAGAAGAACTTAGATCATTATATAATACAGTAGCAACCCT
CTATTGTGTGCATCAAAGGATAGAGATAAAAGACACCAAGGAAGCTTTAGACAAGATAGAGGAAGAGCAA
AACAAAAGTAAGACCACCGCACAGCAAGCGGCCGGCCGCGCTGATCTTCAGACCTGGAGGAGGAGATATG
AGGGACAATTGGAGAAGTGAATTATATAAATATAAAGTAGTAAAAATTGAACCATTAGGAGTAGCACCCA
CCAAGGCAAAGAGAAGAGTGGTGCAGAGAGAAAAAAGAGCAGTGGGAATAGGAGCTTTGTTCCTTGGGTT
CTTGGGAGCAGCAGGAAGCACTATGGGCGCAGCGTCAATGACGCTGACGGTACAGGCCAGACAATTATTG
TCTGGTATAGTGCAGCAGCAGAACAATTTGCTGAGGGCTATTGAGGCGCAACAGCATCTGTTGCAACTCA
CAGTCTGGGGCATCAAGCAGCTCCAGGCAAGAATCCTGGCTGTGGAAAGATACCTAAAGGATCAACAGCT
CCTGGGGATTTGGGGTTGCTCTGGAAAACTCATTTGCACCACTGCTGTGCCTTGGAATGCTAGTTGGAGT
AATAAATCTCTGGAACAGATTTGGAATCACACGACCTGGATGGAGTGGGACAGAGAAATTAACAATTACA
CAAGCTTAATACACTCCTTAATTGAAGAATCGCAAAACCAGCAAGAAAAGAATGAACAAGAATTATTGGA
ATTAGATAAATGGGCAAGTTTGTGGAATTGGTTTAACATAACAAATTGGCTGTGGTATATAAAATTATTC
ATAATGATAGTAGGAGGCTTGGTAGGTTTAAGAATAGTTTTTGCTGTACTTTCTATAGTGAATAGAGTTA
GGCAGGGATATTCACCATTATCGTTTCAGACCCACCTCCCAACCCCGAGGGGACCCGACAGGCCCGAAGG
AATAGAAGAAGAAGGTGGAGAGAGAGACAGAGACAGATCCATTCGATTAGTGAACGGATCGGCACTGCGT
GCGCCAATTCTGCAGACAAATGGCAGTATTCATCCACAATTTTAAAAGAAAAGGGGGGATTGGGGGGTAC
AGTGCAGGGGAAAGAATAGTAGACATAATAGCAACAGACATACAAACTAAAGAATTACAAAAACAAATTA
CAAAAATTCAAAATTTTCGGGTTTATTACAGGGACAGCAGAGATCCAGTTTGGTTAGTACCGGGCCCTAC
GCGTCCAAGGTCGGGCAGGAAGAGGGCCTATTTCCCATGATTCCTTCATATTTGCATATACGATACAAGG
CTGTTAGAGAGATAATTAGAATTAATTTGACTGTAAACACAAAGATATTAGTACAAAATACGTGACGTAG
AAAGTAATAATTTCTTGGGTAGTTTGCAGTTTTAAAATTATGTTTTAAAATGGACTATCATATGCTTACC
GTAACTTGAAAGTATTTCGATTTCTTGGCTTTATATATCTTGTGGAAAGGACGAAACACCGCCCACAGGG
AGGCGTCATGTTTAAGAGCTATGCTGGAAACAGCATAGCAAGTTTAAATAAGGCTAGTCCGTTATCAACT
TGAAAAAGTGGCACCGAGTCGGTGCTTTTTTTGGATCCAATTCTACCGGGTAGGGGAGGCGCTTTTCCCA
AGGCAGTCTGGAGCATGCGCTTTAGCAGCCCCGCTGGGCACTTGGCGCTACACAAGTGGCCTCTGGCCTC
GCACACATTCCACATCCACCGGTAGGCGCCAACCGGCTCCGTTCTTTGGTGGCCCCTTCGCGCCACCTTC
TACTCCTCCCCTAGTCAGGAAGTTCCCCCCCGCCCCGCAGCTCGCGTCGTGCAGGACGTGACAAATGGAA
GTAGCACGTCTCACTAGTCTCGTGCAGATGGACAGCACCGCTGAGCAATGGAAGCGGGTAGGCCTTTGGG
GCAGCGGCCAATAGCAGCTTTGCTCCTTCGCTTTCTGGGCTCAGAGGCTGGGAAGGGGTGGGTCCGGGGG
NNNGGCTCAGGGGCGGGCTCAGGGGCGGGGCGGGCGCCCGAAGGTCCTCCGGAGGCCCGGCATTCTGCAC
GCTTCAAAAGCGCACGTCTGCCGCGCTGTTCTCCTCTTCCTCATCTCCGGGCCTTTCGACCTGCATCCAT
CTAGATCTCGAGCAGCTGAAGCTTACCATGACCGAGTACAAGCCCACGGTGCGCCTCGCCACCCGCGACG
ACGTCCCCAGGGCCGTACGCACCCTCGCCGCCGCGTTCGCCGACTACCCCGCCACGCGCCACACCGTCGA
TCCGGACCGCCACATCGAGCGGGTCACCGAGCTGCAAGAACTCTTCCTCACGCGCGTCGGGCTCGACATC
GGCAAGGTGTGGGTCGCGGACGACGGCGCCGCGGTGGCGGTCTGGACCACGCCGGAGAGCGTCGAAGCGG
GGGCGGTGTTCGCCGAGATCGGCCCGCGCATGGCCGAGTTGAGCGGTTCCCGGCTGGCCGCGCAGCAACA
GATGGAAGGCCTCCTGGCGCCGCACCGGCCCAAGGAGCCCGCGTGGTTCCTGGCCACCGTCGGCGTCTCG
CCCGACCACCAGGGCAAGGGTCTGGGCAGCGCCGTCGTGCTCCCCGGAGTGGAGGCGGCCGAGCGCGCCG
GGGTGCCCGCCTTCCTGGAGACCTCCGCGCCCCGCAACCTCCCCTTCTACGAGCGGCTCGGCTTCACCGT
CACCGCCGACGTCGAGGTGCCCGAAGGACCGCGCACCTGGTGCATGACCCGCAAGCCCGGTGCCGGCGGC
GGGTCCGGAGGAGAGGGCAGAGGAAGTCTCCTAACATGCGGTGACGTGGAGGAGAATCCTGGCCCAATGA
GCGAGCTGATTAAGGAGAACATGCACATGAAGCTGTACATGGAGGGCACCGTGGACAACCATCACTTCAA
GTGCACATCCGAGGGCGAAGGCAAGCCCTACGAGGGCACCCAGACCATGAGAATCAAGGTGGTCGAGGGC
GGCCCTCTCCCCTTCGCCTTCGACATCCTGGCTACTAGCTTCCTCTACGGCAGCAAGACCTTCATCAACC
ACACCCAGGGCATCCCCGACTTCTTCAAGCAGTCCTTCCCTGAGGGCTTCACATGGGAGAGAGTCACCAC
ATACGAGGACGGGGGCGTGCTGACCGCTACCCAGGACACCAGCCTCCAGGACGGCTGCCTCATCTACAAC
GTCAAGATCAGAGGGGTGAACTTCACATCCAACGGCCCTGTGATGCAGAAGAAAACACTCGGCTGGGAGG
CCTTCACCGAGACGCTGTACCCCGCTGACGGCGGCCTGGAAGGCAGAAACGACATGGCCCTGAAGCTCGT
GGGCGGGAGCCATCTGATCGCAAACATCAAGACCACATATAGATCCAAGAAACCCGCTAAGAACCTCAAG
ATGCCTGGCGTCTACTATGTGGACTACAGACTGGAAAGAATCAAGGAGGCCAACAACGAGACCTACGTCG
AGCAGCACGAGGTGGCAGTGGCCAGATACTGCGACCTCCCTAGCAAACTGGGGCACAAGCTTAATTGAGC
GGCCGCTCAACCTCTGGATTACAAAATTTGTGAAAGATTGACTGGTATTCTTAACTATGTTGCTCCTTTT
ACGCTATGTGGATACGCTGCTTTAATGCCTTTGTATCATGCTATTGCTTCCCGTATGGCTTTCATTTTCT
CCTCCTTGTATAAATCCTGGTTGCTGTCTCTTTATGAGGAGTTGTGGCCCGTTGTCAGGCAACGTGGCGT
GGTGTGCACTGTGTTTGCTGACGCAACCCCCACTGGTTGGGGCATTGCCACCACCTGTCAGCTCCTTTCC
GGGACTTTCGCTTTCCCCCTCCCTATTGCCACGGCGGAACTCATCGCCGCCTGCCTTGCCCGCTGCTGGA
CAGGGGCTCGGCTGTTGGGCACTGACAATTCCGTGGTGTTGTCGGGGAAATCATCGTCCTTTCCTTGGCT
GCTCGCCTGTGTTGCCACCTGGATTCTGCGCGGGACGTCCTTCTGCTACGTCCCTTCGGCCCTCAATCCA
GCGGACCTTCCTTCCCGCGGCCTGCTGCCGGCTCTGCGGCCTCTTCCGCGTCTACGCCTTCGCCCTCAGA
CGAGTCGGATCTCCCTTTGGGCCGCCTCCCCGCAGGTACCTTTAAGACCAATGACTTACAAGGCAGCTGT
AGATCTTAGCCACTTTTTAAAAGAAAAGGGGGGACTGGAAGGGCTAATTCACTCCCAAAGAAGTCAAGAT
CTGCTTTTTGCCTGTACTGGGTCTCTCTGGTTAGACCAGAGTCTCTCTGGTTAGACCAGATCTGAGCCTG
GGAGCTCTCTGGCTAACTAGGGAACCCACTGCTTAAGCCTCAATAAAGCTTGCCTTGAGTGCTTCAAGTA
GTGTGTGCCCGTCTGTTGTGTGACTCTGGTAACTAGAGATCCCTCAGACCCTTTTAGTCAGTGTGGAAAA
TCTCTAGCAGTTTAAACCCGCTGATCAGCCTCGACTGTGCCTTCTAGTTGCCAGCCATCTGTTGTTTGCC
CCTCCCCCGTGCCTTCCTTGACCCTGGAAGGTGCCACTCCCACTGTCCTTTCCTAATAAAATGAGGAAAT
TGCATCGCATTGTCTGAGTAGGTGTCATTCTATTCTGGGGGGTGGGGTGGGGCAGGACAGCAAGGGGGAG
GATTGGGAAGTCAATAGCAGGCATGCTGGGGATGCGGTGGGCTCTATGGGCGGCCGTTAATTAAGCTTTT
GTTCCCTTTAGTGAGGGTTAATTGCGCGCTTGGCGTAATCATGGTCATAGCTGTTTCCTGTGTGAAATTG
TTATCCGCTCACAATTCCACACAACATACGAGCCGGGAGCATAAAGTGTAAAGCCTGGGGTGCCTAATGA
GTGAGCTAACTCACATTAATTGCGTTGCGCTCACTGCCCGCTTTCCAGTCGGGAAACCTGTCGTGCCAGC
TGCATTAATGAATCGGCCAACGCGCGGGGAGAGGCGGTTTGCGTATTGGGCGCTCTTCCGCTTCCTCGCT
CACTGACTCGCTGCGCTCGGTCGTTCGGCTGCGGCGAGCGGTATCAGCTCACTCAAAGGCGGTAATACGG
TTATCCACAGAATCAGGGGATAACGCAGGAAAGAACATGTGAGCAAAAGGCCAGCAAAAGGCCAGGAACC
GTAAAAAGGCCGCGTTGCTGGCGTTTTTCCATAGGCTCCGCCCCCCTGACGAGCATCACAAAAATCGACG
CTCAAGTCAGAGGTGGCGAAACCCGACAGGACTATAAAGATACCAGGCGTTTCCCCCTGGAAGCTCCCTC
GTGCGCTCTCCTGTTCCGACCCTGCCGCTTACCGGATACCTGTCCGCCTTTCTCCCTTCGGGAAGCGTGG
CGCTTTCTCATAGCTCACGCTGTAGGTATCTCAGTTCGGTGTAGGTCGTTCGCTCCAAGCTGGGCTGTGT
GCACGAACCCCCCGTTCAGCCCGACCGCTGCGCCTTATCCGGTAACTATCGTCTTGAGTCCAACCCGGTA
AGACACGACTTATCGCCACTGGCAGCAGCCACTGGTAACAGGATTAGCAGAGCGAGGTATGTAGGCGGTG
CTACAGAGTTCTTGAAGTGGTGGCCTAACTACGGCTACACTAGAAGAACAGTATTTGGTATCTGCGCTCT
GCTGAAGCCAGTTACCTTCGGAAAAAGAGTTGGTAGCTCTTGATCCGGCAAACAAACCACCGCTGGTAGC
GGTGGTTTTTTTGTTTGCAAGCAGCAGATTACGCGCAGAAAAAAAGGATCTCAAGAAGATCCTTTGATCT
TTTCTACGGGGTCTGACGCTCAGTGGAACGAAAACTCACGTTAAGGGATTTTGGTCATGAGATTATCAAA
AAGGATCTTCACCTAGATCCTTTTAAATTAAAAATGAAGTTTTAAATCAATCTAAAGTATATATGAGTAA
ACTTGGTCTGACAGTTACCAATGCTTAATCAGTGAGGCACCTATCTCAGCGATCTGTCTATTTCGTTCAT
CCATAGTTGCCTGACTCCCCGTCGTGTAGATAACTACGATACGGGAGGGCTTACCATCTGGCCCCAGTGC
TGCAATGATACCGCGAGACCCACGCTCACCGGCTCCAGATTTATCAGCAATAAACCAGCCAGCCGGAAGG
GCCGAGCGCAGAAGTGGTCCTGCAACTTTATCCGCCTCCATCCAGTCTATTAATTGTTGCCGGGAAGCTA
GAGTAAGTAGTTCGCCAGTTAATAGTTTGCGCAACGTTGTTGCCATTGCTACAGGCATCGTGGTGTCACG
CTCGTCGTTTGGTATGGCTTCATTCAGCTCCGGTTCCCAACGATCAAGGCGAGTTACATGATCCCCCATG
TTGTGCAAAAAAGCGGTTAGCTCCTTCGGTCCTCCGATCGTTGTCAGAAGTAAGTTGGCCGCAGTGTTAT
CACTCATGGTTATGGCAGCACTGCATAATTCTCTTACTGTCATGCCATCCGTAAGATGCTTTTCTGTGAC
TGGTGAGTACTCAACCAAGTCATTCTGAGAATAGTGTATGCGGCGACCGAGTTGCTCTTGCCCGGCGTCA
ATACGGGATAATACCGCGCCACATAGCAGAACTTTAAAAGTGCTCATCATTGGAAAACGTTCTTCGGGGC
GAAAACTCTCAAGGATCTTACCGCTGTTGAGATCCAGTTCGATGTAACCCACTCGTGCACCCAACTGATC
TTCAGCATCTTTTACTTTCACCAGCGTTTCTGGGTGAGCAAAAACAGGAAGGCAAAATGCCGCAAAAAAG
GGAATAAGGGCGACACGGAAATGTTGAATACTCATACTCTTCCTTTTTCAATATTATTGAAGCATTTATC
AGGGTTATTGTCTCATGAGCGGATACATATTTGAATGTATTTAGAAAAATAAACAAATAGGGGTTCCGCG
CACATTTCCCCGAAAAGTGCCACCTAAATTGTAAGCGTTAATATTTTGTTAAAATTCGCGTTAAATTTTT
GTTAAATCAGCTCATTTTTTAACCAATAGGCCGAAATCGGCAAAATCCCTTATAAATCAAAAGAATAGAC
CGAGATAGGGT
[37 nt withheld, positions 8062-8098]
AAAGAACGTGGACTCCAACGTCAAAGG
[49 nt withheld, positions 8126-8174]
T
[91 nt withheld, positions 8176-8266]
G
[124 nt withheld, positions 8268-8391]
CCCATTCGCCATTCAGGCTGCGCAACTGTTGGGAAGGGCGATCGGTGCGGGCCTCTTCGCTATTACGCCA
GCTGGCGAAAGGGGGATGTGCTGCAAGGCGATTAAGTTGGGTAACGCCAGGGTTTTCCCAGTCACGACGT
TGTAAAACGACGGCCAGTGAGCGCGCGTAATACGACTCACTATAGGGCGAATTGACTAGTACATAACTTA
CGGTAAATGGCCCGCCTGGCTGACCGCCCAACGACCCCCGCCCATTGAC
