Features (pLannotate 1.2.2; 28 found; start..end, strand, type, name):
     56..74      +  promoter       T7 promoter: promoter for bacteriophage T7 RNA polymerase
     88..388     +  enhancer       CMV enhancer: human cytomegalovirus immediate early enhancer
    389..588     +  promoter       CMV promoter: human cytomegalovirus (CMV) immediate early promoter
    606..786     +  LTR            5' LTR (truncated): truncated 5' long terminal repeat (LTR) from HIV-1
    833..958     +  misc_feature   HIV-1 Ψ: packaging signal of human immunodeficiency virus type 1
    942..1280    +  CDS            HIV-1 gag (fragment): gag protein from human immunodeficiency virus 1; gag
   1457..1690    +  misc_feature   RRE: The Rev response element (RRE) of HIV-1 allows for Rev-dependent mRNA export from the nucleus to the cytoplasm.
   2067..2167    +  CDS            Rev (fragment): human immunodeficiency virus 1 (HIV-1) Rev protein; rev; enhances nuclear export of unspliced and incompletely spliced viral mRNAs
   2217..2334    +  misc_feature   cPPT/CTS: central polypurine tract and central termination sequence of HIV-1
   2409..2649    +  promoter       U6 promoter: RNA polymerase III promoter for human U6 snRNA
   2695..2762    +  misc_RNA       tracrRNA (fragment): trans-activating CRISPR RNA for the Streptococcus pyogenes CRISPR/Cas9 system
   2785..3284    +  promoter       PGK promoter: mouse phosphoglycerate kinase 1 promoter
   3324..3920    +  CDS            PuroR (fragment): puromycin N-acetyltransferase; pac from Streptomyces; confers resistance to puromycin
   3993..4691    +  CDS            TagBFP: TagBFP is a basic (constitutively fluorescent) blue fluorescent protein published in 2008, derived from Entacmaea quadricolor. It is reported to be a very rapidly-maturing monomer with very low acid sensitivity.
   4703..5289    +  misc_feature   WPRE: woodchuck hepatitis virus posttranscriptional regulatory element
   5283..5429    +  CDS            nef (fragment): NEF_HV1LA - Experimental evidence at protein level: Swiss-Prot protein existence level 1. Extracellular Nef protein targets CD4(+) T-lymphocytes for apoptosis by interacting with CXCR4 surface receptors. From Human immunodeficiency virus type 1 group M subtype B (isolate Lai) (HIV-1).
   5437..5615    +  LTR            5' LTR (truncated): truncated 5' long terminal repeat (LTR) from HIV-1
   5641..5752    +  polyA_signal   bGH poly(A) signal: bovine growth hormone polyadenylation signal
   5891..5909    -  promoter       T3 promoter: promoter for bacteriophage T3 RNA polymerase
   5954..5970    -  protein_bind   lac operator: The lac repressor binds to the lac operator to inhibit transcription in E. coli. This inhibition can be relieved by adding lactose or isopropyl-β-D-thiogalactopyranoside (IPTG). lac repressor encoded by lacI
   5978..6008    -  promoter       lac promoter: promoter for the E. coli lac operon
   6023..6044    -  protein_bind   CAP binding site: CAP binding activates transcription in the presence of cAMP. E. coli catabolite activator protein
   6057..6149    -  CDS            lacI (fragment): lac repressor; lacI; The lac repressor binds to the lac operator to inhibit transcription in E. coli. This inhibition can be relieved by adding lactose or isopropyl-β-D-thiogalactopyranoside (IPTG).
   6332..6920    -  rep_origin     ori: high-copy-number ColE1/pMB1/pBR322/pUC origin of replication
   7091..7951    -  CDS            AmpR: β-lactamase; bla; confers resistance to ampicillin, carbenicillin, and related antibiotics
   7952..8056    -  promoter       AmpR promoter: bla
   8109..8537    -  rep_origin     f1 ori (sequence partly withheld): f1 bacteriophage origin of replication; arrow indicates direction of (+) strand synthesis
   8542..48      -  CDS            lacZα (fragment) (across the origin): LacZα fragment of β-galactosidase; lacZ fragment
>Addgene plasmid #163170 | pKLV2-U6gRNA5(hYAP1-Y1K)-PGKpuro2ABFP-W | addgene full sequence | sequence record 325148 | Addgene NGS Result
AACGCCAGGGTTTTCCCAGTCACGACGTTGTAAAACGACGGCCAGTGAGCGCGCGTAATACGACTCACTA
TAGGGCGAATTGACTAGTACATAACTTACGGTAAATGGCCCGCCTGGCTGACCGCCCAACGACCCCCGCC
CATTGACGTCAATAATGACGTATGTTCCCATAGTAACGCCAATAGGGACTTTCCATTGACGTCAATGGGT
GGAGTATTTACGGTAAACTGCCCACTTGGCAGTACATCAAGTGTATCATATGCCAAGTACGCCCCCTATT
GACGTCAATGACGGTAAATGGCCCGCCTGGCATTATGCCCAGTACATGACCTTATGGGACTTTCCTACTT
GGCAGTACATCTACGTATTAGTCATCGCTATTACCATGGTGATGCGGTTTTGGCAGTACATCAATGGGCG
TGGATAGCGGTTTGACTCACGGGGATTTCCAAGTCTCCACCCCATTGACGTCAATGGGAGTTTGTTTTGG
CACCAAAATCAACGGGACTTTCCAAAATGTCGTAACAACTCCGCCCCATTGACGCAAATGGGCGGTAGGC
GTGTACGGTGGGAGGTCTATATAAGCAGCGCGTTTTGCCTGTACTGGGTCTCTCTGGTTAGACCAGATCT
GAGCCTGGGAGCTCTCTGGCTAACTAGGGAACCCACTGCTTAAGCCTCAATAAAGCTTGCCTTGAGTGCT
TCAAGTAGTGTGTGCCCGTCTGTTGTGTGACTCTGGTAACTAGAGATCCCTCAGACCCTTTTAGTCAGTG
TGGAAAATCTCTAGCAGTGGCGCCCGAACAGGGACTTGAAAGCGAAAGGGAAACCAGAGGAGCTCTCTCG
ACGCAGGACTCGGCTTGCTGAAGCGCGCACGGCAAGAGGCGAGGGGCGGCGACTGGTGAGTACGCCAAAA
ATTTTGACTAGCGGAGGCTAGAAGGAGAGAGATGGGTGCGAGAGCGTCAGTATTAAGCGGGGGAGAATTA
GATCGCGATGGGAAAAAATTCGGTTAAGGCCAGGGGGAAAGAAAAAATATAAATTAAAACATATAGTATG
GGCAAGCAGGGAGCTAGAACGATTCGCAGTTAATCCTGGCCTGTTAGAAACATCAGAAGGCTGTAGACAA
ATACTGGGACAGCTACAACCATCCCTTCAGACAGGATCAGAAGAACTTAGATCATTATATAATACAGTAG
CAACCCTCTATTGTGTGCATCAAAGGATAGAGATAAAAGACACCAAGGAAGCTTTAGACAAGATAGAGGA
AGAGCAAAACAAAAGTAAGACCACCGCACAGCAAGCGGCCGGCCGCGCTGATCTTCAGACCTGGAGGAGG
AGATATGAGGGACAATTGGAGAAGTGAATTATATAAATATAAAGTAGTAAAAATTGAACCATTAGGAGTA
GCACCCACCAAGGCAAAGAGAAGAGTGGTGCAGAGAGAAAAAAGAGCAGTGGGAATAGGAGCTTTGTTCC
TTGGGTTCTTGGGAGCAGCAGGAAGCACTATGGGCGCAGCGTCAATGACGCTGACGGTACAGGCCAGACA
ATTATTGTCTGGTATAGTGCAGCAGCAGAACAATTTGCTGAGGGCTATTGAGGCGCAACAGCATCTGTTG
CAACTCACAGTCTGGGGCATCAAGCAGCTCCAGGCAAGAATCCTGGCTGTGGAAAGATACCTAAAGGATC
AACAGCTCCTGGGGATTTGGGGTTGCTCTGGAAAACTCATTTGCACCACTGCTGTGCCTTGGAATGCTAG
TTGGAGTAATAAATCTCTGGAACAGATTTGGAATCACACGACCTGGATGGAGTGGGACAGAGAAATTAAC
AATTACACAAGCTTAATACACTCCTTAATTGAAGAATCGCAAAACCAGCAAGAAAAGAATGAACAAGAAT
TATTGGAATTAGATAAATGGGCAAGTTTGTGGAATTGGTTTAACATAACAAATTGGCTGTGGTATATAAA
ATTATTCATAATGATAGTAGGAGGCTTGGTAGGTTTAAGAATAGTTTTTGCTGTACTTTCTATAGTGAAT
AGAGTTAGGCAGGGATATTCACCATTATCGTTTCAGACCCACCTCCCAACCCCGAGGGGACCCGACAGGC
CCGAAGGAATAGAAGAAGAAGGTGGAGAGAGAGACAGAGACAGATCCATTCGATTAGTGAACGGATCGGC
ACTGCGTGCGCCAATTCTGCAGACAAATGGCAGTATTCATCCACAATTTTAAAAGAAAAGGGGGGATTGG
GGGGTACAGTGCAGGGGAAAGAATAGTAGACATAATAGCAACAGACATACAAACTAAAGAATTACAAAAA
CAAATTACAAAAATTCAAAATTTTCGGGTTTATTACAGGGACAGCAGAGATCCAGTTTGGTTAGTACCGG
GCCCTACGCGTCCAAGGTCGGGCAGGAAGAGGGCCTATTTCCCATGATTCCTTCATATTTGCATATACGA
TACAAGGCTGTTAGAGAGATAATTAGAATTAATTTGACTGTAAACACAAAGATATTAGTACAAAATACGT
GACGTAGAAAGTAATAATTTCTTGGGTAGTTTGCAGTTTTAAAATTATGTTTTAAAATGGACTATCATAT
GCTTACCGTAACTTGAAAGTATTTCGATTTCTTGGCTTTATATATCTTGTGGAAAGGACGAAACACCGCC
CACAGGGAGGCGTCATGTTTAAGAGCTATGCTGGAAACAGCATAGCAAGTTTAAATAAGGCTAGTCCGTT
ATCAACTTGAAAAAGTGGCACCGAGTCGGTGCTTTTTTTGGATCCAATTCTACCGGGTAGGGGAGGCGCT
TTTCCCAAGGCAGTCTGGAGCATGCGCTTTAGCAGCCCCGCTGGGCACTTGGCGCTACACAAGTGGCCTC
TGGCCTCGCACACATTCCACATCCACCGGTAGGCGCCAACCGGCTCCGTTCTTTGGTGGCCCCTTCGCGC
CACCTTCTACTCCTCCCCTAGTCAGGAAGTTCCCCCCCGCCCCGCAGCTCGCGTCGTGCAGGACGTGACA
AATGGAAGTAGCACGTCTCACTAGTCTCGTGCAGATGGACAGCACCGCTGAGCAATGGAAGCGGGTAGGC
CTTTGGGGCAGCGGCCAATAGCAGCTTTGCTCCTTCGCTTTCTGGGCTCAGAGGCTGGGAAGGGGTGGGT
CCGGGGGCGGGCTCAGGGGCGGGCTCAGGGGCGGGGCGGGCGCCCGAAGGTCCTCCGGAGGCCCGGCATT
CTGCACGCTTCAAAAGCGCACGTCTGCCGCGCTGTTCTCCTCTTCCTCATCTCCGGGCCTTTCGACCTGC
ATCCATCTAGATCTCGAGCAGCTGAAGCTTACCATGACCGAGTACAAGCCCACGGTGCGCCTCGCCACCC
GCGACGACGTCCCCAGGGCCGTACGCACCCTCGCCGCCGCGTTCGCCGACTACCCCGCCACGCGCCACAC
CGTCGATCCGGACCGCCACATCGAGCGGGTCACCGAGCTGCAAGAACTCTTCCTCACGCGCGTCGGGCTC
GACATCGGCAAGGTGTGGGTCGCGGACGACGGCGCCGCGGTGGCGGTCTGGACCACGCCGGAGAGCGTCG
AAGCGGGGGCGGTGTTCGCCGAGATCGGCCCGCGCATGGCCGAGTTGAGCGGTTCCCGGCTGGCCGCGCA
GCAACAGATGGAAGGCCTCCTGGCGCCGCACCGGCCCAAGGAGCCCGCGTGGTTCCTGGCCACCGTCGGC
GTCTCGCCCGACCACCAGGGCAAGGGTCTGGGCAGCGCCGTCGTGCTCCCCGGAGTGGAGGCGGCCGAGC
GCGCCGGGGTGCCCGCCTTCCTGGAGACCTCCGCGCCCCGCAACCTCCCCTTCTACGAGCGGCTCGGCTT
CACCGTCACCGCCGACGTCGAGGTGCCCGAAGGACCGCGCACCTGGTGCATGACCCGCAAGCCCGGTGCC
GGCGGCGGGTCCGGAGGAGAGGGCAGAGGAAGTCTCCTAACATGCGGTGACGTGGAGGAGAATCCTGGCC
CAATGAGCGAGCTGATTAAGGAGAACATGCACATGAAGCTGTACATGGAGGGCACCGTGGACAACCATCA
CTTCAAGTGCACATCCGAGGGCGAAGGCAAGCCCTACGAGGGCACCCAGACCATGAGAATCAAGGTGGTC
GAGGGCGGCCCTCTCCCCTTCGCCTTCGACATCCTGGCTACTAGCTTCCTCTACGGCAGCAAGACCTTCA
TCAACCACACCCAGGGCATCCCCGACTTCTTCAAGCAGTCCTTCCCTGAGGGCTTCACATGGGAGAGAGT
CACCACATACGAGGACGGGGGCGTGCTGACCGCTACCCAGGACACCAGCCTCCAGGACGGCTGCCTCATC
TACAACGTCAAGATCAGAGGGGTGAACTTCACATCCAACGGCCCTGTGATGCAGAAGAAAACACTCGGCT
GGGAGGCCTTCACCGAGACGCTGTACCCCGCTGACGGCGGCCTGGAAGGCAGAAACGACATGGCCCTGAA
GCTCGTGGGCGGGAGCCATCTGATCGCAAACATCAAGACCACATATAGATCCAAGAAACCCGCTAAGAAC
CTCAAGATGCCTGGCGTCTACTATGTGGACTACAGACTGGAAAGAATCAAGGAGGCCAACAACGAGACCT
ACGTCGAGCAGCACGAGGTGGCAGTGGCCAGATACTGCGACCTCCCTAGCAAACTGGGGCACAAGCTTAA
TTGAGCGGCCGCTCAACCTCTGGATTACAAAATTTGTGAAAGATTGACTGGTATTCTTAACTATGTTGCT
CCTTTTACGCTATGTGGATACGCTGCTTTAATGCCTTTGTATCATGCTATTGCTTCCCGTATGGCTTTCA
TTTTCTCCTCCTTGTATAAATCCTGGTTGCTGTCTCTTTATGAGGAGTTGTGGCCCGTTGTCAGGCAACG
TGGCGTGGTGTGCACTGTGTTTGCTGACGCAACCCCCACTGGTTGGGGCATTGCCACCACCTGTCAGCTC
CTTTCCGGGACTTTCGCTTTCCCCCTCCCTATTGCCACGGCGGAACTCATCGCCGCCTGCCTTGCCCGCT
GCTGGACAGGGGCTCGGCTGTTGGGCACTGACAATTCCGTGGTGTTGTCGGGGAAATCATCGTCCTTTCC
TTGGCTGCTCGCCTGTGTTGCCACCTGGATTCTGCGCGGGACGTCCTTCTGCTACGTCCCTTCGGCCCTC
AATCCAGCGGACCTTCCTTCCCGCGGCCTGCTGCCGGCTCTGCGGCCTCTTCCGCGTCTACGCCTTCGCC
CTCAGACGAGTCGGATCTCCCTTTGGGCCGCCTCCCCGCAGGTACCTTTAAGACCAATGACTTACAAGGC
AGCTGTAGATCTTAGCCACTTTTTAAAAGAAAAGGGGGGACTGGAAGGGCTAATTCACTCCCAAAGAAGT
CAAGATCTGCTTTTTGCCTGTACTGGGTCTCTCTGGTTAGACCAGAGTCTCTCTGGTTAGACCAGATCTG
AGCCTGGGAGCTCTCTGGCTAACTAGGGAACCCACTGCTTAAGCCTCAATAAAGCTTGCCTTGAGTGCTT
CAAGTAGTGTGTGCCCGTCTGTTGTGTGACTCTGGTAACTAGAGATCCCTCAGACCCTTTTAGTCAGTGT
GGAAAATCTCTAGCAGTTTAAACCCGCTGATCAGCCTCGACTGTGCCTTCTAGTTGCCAGCCATCTGTTG
TTTGCCCCTCCCCCGTGCCTTCCTTGACCCTGGAAGGTGCCACTCCCACTGTCCTTTCCTAATAAAATGA
GGAAATTGCATCGCATTGTCTGAGTAGGTGTCATTCTATTCTGGGGGGTGGGGTGGGGCAGGACAGCAAG
GGGGAGGATTGGGAAGTCAATAGCAGGCATGCTGGGGATGCGGTGGGCTCTATGGGCGGCCGTTAATTAA
GCTTTTGTTCCCTTTAGTGAGGGTTAATTGCGCGCTTGGCGTAATCATGGTCATAGCTGTTTCCTGTGTG
AAATTGTTATCCGCTCACAATTCCACACAACATACGAGCCGGGAGCATAAAGTGTAAAGCCTGGGGTGCC
TAATGAGTGAGCTAACTCACATTAATTGCGTTGCGCTCACTGCCCGCTTTCCAGTCGGGAAACCTGTCGT
GCCAGCTGCATTAATGAATCGGCCAACGCGCGGGGAGAGGCGGTTTGCGTATTGGGCGCTCTTCCGCTTC
CTCGCTCACTGACTCGCTGCGCTCGGTCGTTCGGCTGCGGCGAGCGGTATCAGCTCACTCAAAGGCGGTA
ATACGGTTATCCACAGAATCAGGGGATAACGCAGGAAAGAACATGTGAGCAAAAGGCCAGCAAAAGGCCA
GGAACCGTAAAAAGGCCGCGTTGCTGGCGTTTTTCCATAGGCTCCGCCCCCCTGACGAGCATCACAAAAA
TCGACGCTCAAGTCAGAGGTGGCGAAACCCGACAGGACTATAAAGATACCAGGCGTTTCCCCCTGGAAGC
TCCCTCGTGCGCTCTCCTGTTCCGACCCTGCCGCTTACCGGATACCTGTCCGCCTTTCTCCCTTCGGGAA
GCGTGGCGCTTTCTCATAGCTCACGCTGTAGGTATCTCAGTTCGGTGTAGGTCGTTCGCTCCAAGCTGGG
CTGTGTGCACGAACCCCCCGTTCAGCCCGACCGCTGCGCCTTATCCGGTAACTATCGTCTTGAGTCCAAC
CCGGTAAGACACGACTTATCGCCACTGGCAGCAGCCACTGGTAACAGGATTAGCAGAGCGAGGTATGTAG
GCGGTGCTACAGAGTTCTTGAAGTGGTGGCCTAACTACGGCTACACTAGAAGAACAGTATTTGGTATCTG
CGCTCTGCTGAAGCCAGTTACCTTCGGAAAAAGAGTTGGTAGCTCTTGATCCGGCAAACAAACCACCGCT
GGTAGCGGTGGTTTTTTTGTTTGCAAGCAGCAGATTACGCGCAGAAAAAAAGGATCTCAAGAAGATCCTT
TGATCTTTTCTACGGGGTCTGACGCTCAGTGGAACGAAAACTCACGTTAAGGGATTTTGGTCATGAGATT
ATCAAAAAGGATCTTCACCTAGATCCTTTTAAATTAAAAATGAAGTTTTAAATCAATCTAAAGTATATAT
GAGTAAACTTGGTCTGACAGTTACCAATGCTTAATCAGTGAGGCACCTATCTCAGCGATCTGTCTATTTC
GTTCATCCATAGTTGCCTGACTCCCCGTCGTGTAGATAACTACGATACGGGAGGGCTTACCATCTGGCCC
CAGTGCTGCAATGATACCGCGAGACCCACGCTCACCGGCTCCAGATTTATCAGCAATAAACCAGCCAGCC
GGAAGGGCCGAGCGCAGAAGTGGTCCTGCAACTTTATCCGCCTCCATCCAGTCTATTAATTGTTGCCGGG
AAGCTAGAGTAAGTAGTTCGCCAGTTAATAGTTTGCGCAACGTTGTTGCCATTGCTACAGGCATCGTGGT
GTCACGCTCGTCGTTTGGTATGGCTTCATTCAGCTCCGGTTCCCAACGATCAAGGCGAGTTACATGATCC
CCCATGTTGTGCAAAAAAGCGGTTAGCTCCTTCGGTCCTCCGATCGTTGTCAGAAGTAAGTTGGCCGCAG
TGTTATCACTCATGGTTATGGCAGCACTGCATAATTCTCTTACTGTCATGCCATCCGTAAGATGCTTTTC
TGTGACTGGTGAGTACTCAACCAAGTCATTCTGAGAATAGTGTATGCGGCGACCGAGTTGCTCTTGCCCG
GCGTCAATACGGGATAATACCGCGCCACATAGCAGAACTTTAAAAGTGCTCATCATTGGAAAACGTTCTT
CGGGGCGAAAACTCTCAAGGATCTTACCGCTGTTGAGATCCAGTTCGATGTAACCCACTCGTGCACCCAA
CTGATCTTCAGCATCTTTTACTTTCACCAGCGTTTCTGGGTGAGCAAAAACAGGAAGGCAAAATGCCGCA
AAAAAGGGAATAAGGGCGACACGGAAATGTTGAATACTCATACTCTTCCTTTTTCAATATTATTGAAGCA
TTTATCAGGGTTATTGTCTCATGAGCGGATACATATTTGAATGTATTTAGAAAAATAAACAAATAGGGGT
TCCGCGCACATTTCCCCGAAAAGTGCCACCTAAATTGTAAGCGTTAATATTTTGTTAAAATTCGCGTTAA
ATTTTTGTTAAATCAGCTCATTTTTTAACCAATAGGCCGAAATCGGCAAAATCCCTTATAAATCAAAAGA
ATAGACCGAGATAGGGT
[37 nt withheld, positions 8208-8244]
AAAGAACGTGGACTCCAACGTCAAAGG
[49 nt withheld, positions 8272-8320]
T
[91 nt withheld, positions 8322-8412]
G
[124 nt withheld, positions 8414-8537]
CCCATTCGCCATTCAGGCTGCGCAACTGTTGGGAAGGGCGATCGGTGCGGGCCTCTTCGCTATTACGCCA
GCTGGCGAAAGGGGGATGTGCTGCAAGGCGATTAAGTTGGGT
